Addgene plasmid #139836: dRED
Purpose: Expresses dRNase H1-EGFP-dCas9 fusion protein in human cells
Depositing lab: Karim Mekhail. Depositing organization: University of Toronto. Publication: Nucleolar RNA polymerase II drives ribosome biogenesis. Abraham KJ, Khosraviani N, Chan JNY, Gorthi A, Samman A, Zhao DY, Wang M, Bokros M, Vidya E, Ostrowski LA, Oshidari R, Pietrobon V, Patel PS, Algouneh A, Singhania R, Liu Y, Yerlici VT, De Carvalho DD, Ohh M, Dickson BC, Hakem R, Greenblatt JF, Lee S, Bishop AJR, Mekhail K. Nature. 2020 Sep;585(7824):298-302. doi: 10.1038/s41586-020-2497-0. Epub 2020 Jul 15. PubMed 32669707.
Backbone
  Vector backbone: pcDNA4/TO
  Backbone manufacturer: Life Technologies/Thermo Fisher
  Backbone size w/o insert (bp): 5078
  Total vector size (bp): 10922
  Vector type: Mammalian Expression
  Selectable markers: Zeocin
Growth in bacteria
  Bacterial resistance: Ampicillin, 100 μg/mL
  Growth temperature: 37°C
  Growth strain: NEB Stable
  Copy number: High Copy
Gene/Insert
  Gene/Insert name: dRNase H1-EGFP-dCas9 (alt name: deadRNase H1-EGFP-deadCas9)
  Species: dRNase H1 (H. sapiens), dCas9 (S. pyogenes)
  Insert size (bp): 5844
  Mutation: RNase H1 protein contains D210N mutation. dCas9 protien contains D10A and H840A mutations.
  GenBank ID: RNase H1 (BT019670.1) Cas9 (AAK33936.1)
  Entrez Gene: RNASEH1 (a.k.a. H1RNA, PEOB2, RNH1)
  Promoter: tet-inducible CMV
  Cloning method: Restriction Enzyme; 5′ cloning site NotI (not destroyed); 3′ cloning site XbaI (not destroyed)
  Sequencing primers: 5′ CMV Forward; 3′ BGH Reverse
Terms and licenses: Academic/Nonprofit Terms; Industry Terms: Not Available to Industry
How to cite: dRED was a gift from Karim Mekhail (Addgene plasmid # 139836 ; http://n2t.net/addgene:139836 ; RRID:Addgene_139836)
