[The description below was written by a language model from this plasmid's Addgene catalogue record and pLannotate feature annotations shown in this document.]
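Description:
dRED is a mammalian expression plasmid of about 10.9 kb built on the pcDNA4/TO backbone. It produces a three-part fusion protein in human cells: catalytically dead human RNase H1, EGFP and nuclease-dead Streptococcus pyogenes Cas9. The 5.8 kb insert was cloned between NotI and XbaI sites, and the feature table shows the three coding regions in that order on one strand, separated by short unannotated stretches that presumably encode linkers. RNase H1 carries the D210N substitution, and Cas9 carries D10A and H840A, which inactivate its RuvC and HNH nuclease domains while leaving RNA-guided DNA binding intact. The fusion can therefore be directed to a chosen locus without cutting DNA or degrading the RNA strand of RNA-DNA hybrids. EGFP allows expression and localisation to be followed by fluorescence. No guide RNA cassette is annotated, so a guide would have to be supplied separately.

Transcription is driven by the CMV enhancer and promoter, followed by tet operator sequences. The annotation software labels these as small PLtetO-1 and TRE3GV fragments. This is the tetracycline-regulated CMV arrangement, which is repressed in cells expressing the Tet repressor and induced by tetracycline. Transcripts terminate at the bGH polyadenylation signal. A second cassette uses the SV40 early and EM7 promoters, the Sh ble gene and an SV40 poly(A) signal to provide Zeocin selection in mammalian cells. In bacteria the plasmid is maintained by a high-copy ColE1/pUC origin and ampicillin resistance, and an f1 origin is also present. Because the enzyme is inactive, the name and mutations suggest use as a control for locus-targeted R-loop removal, though the record gives the purpose only as expression of the fusion.
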