Features (pLannotate 1.2.2; 24 found; start..end, strand, type, name):
      1..380     +  enhancer       CMV enhancer: human cytomegalovirus immediate early enhancer
    381..584     +  promoter       CMV promoter: human cytomegalovirus (CMV) immediate early promoter
    586..605     +  promoter       PLtetO-1 promoter (fragment): modified phage lambda PL promoter with tet operator sites (Lutz and Bujard, 1997)
    607..626     +  promoter       PLtetO-1 promoter (fragment): modified phage lambda PL promoter with tet operator sites (Lutz and Bujard, 1997)
    634..667     +  promoter       TRE3GV promoter (fragment): 3rd-generation Tet-responsive promoter that can be activated by binding of Tet-On® 3G, optimized for retroviral and lentiviral vectors
    825..1682    +  CDS            RNASEH1: RNH1_HUMAN - Also known as RNH1. Experimental evidence at protein level: Swiss-Prot protein existence level 1. Endonuclease that specifically degrades the RNA of RNA-DNA hybrids (PubMed:10497183). Plays a role in RNA polymerase II (RNAp II) transcription termination by degrading R-loop RNA-DNA hybrid formation at G-rich pause sites located downstream of the poly(A) site and behind the elongating RNAp II (PubMed:21700224). From Homo sapiens (Human).
   1761..2477    +  CDS            EGFP: EGFP is a basic (constitutively fluorescent) green fluorescent protein published in 1996, derived from Aequorea victoria. It is reported to be a rapidly-maturing weak dimer with moderate acid sensitivity.
   2556..6662    +  CDS            dCas9: catalytically dead mutant of the Cas9 endonuclease from the Streptococcus pyogenes Type II CRISPR/Cas system RNA-guided DNA-binding protein that lacks endonuclease activity due to the D10A mutation in the RuvC catalytic domain and the H840A mutation in the HNH catalytic domain
   6701..6925    +  polyA_signal   bGH poly(A) signal: bovine growth hormone polyadenylation signal
   6929..6950    +  promoter       SV40 promoter (fragment): SV40 enhancer and early promoter
   6971..7399    +  rep_origin     f1 ori (sequence partly withheld): f1 bacteriophage origin of replication; arrow indicates direction of (+) strand synthesis
   7413..7742    +  promoter       SV40 promoter: SV40 enhancer and early promoter
   7790..7837    +  promoter       EM7 promoter: synthetic bacterial promoter&nbsp
   7856..8230    +  CDS            BleoR: antibiotic-binding protein; Sh ble from Streptoalloteichus hindustanus; confers resistance to bleomycin, phleomycin, and Zeocin™
   8240..8365    +  CDS            ble (fragment): BLE_KLEPN - Experimental evidence at protein level: Swiss-Prot protein existence level 1. Binding protein with a strong affinity to the bleomycin family of antibiotics. Binds to CL990; an antimitotic-antibiotic compound. From Klebsiella pneumoniae.
   8360..8481    +  polyA_signal   SV40 poly(A) signal: SV40 polyadenylation signal
   8552..8574    -  protein_bind   lac operator (fragment): The lac repressor binds to the lac operator to inhibit transcription in E. coli. This inhibition can be relieved by adding lactose or isopropyl-β-D-thiogalactopyranoside (IPTG). lac repressor encoded by lacI
   8578..8608    -  promoter       lac promoter: promoter for the E. coli lac operon
   8623..8644    -  protein_bind   CAP binding site: CAP binding activates transcription in the presence of cAMP. E. coli catabolite activator protein
   8657..8749    -  CDS            lacI (fragment): lac repressor; lacI; The lac repressor binds to the lac operator to inhibit transcription in E. coli. This inhibition can be relieved by adding lactose or isopropyl-β-D-thiogalactopyranoside (IPTG).
   8932..9520    -  rep_origin     ori: high-copy-number ColE1/pMB1/pBR322/pUC origin of replication
   9691..10551   -  CDS            AmpR: β-lactamase; bla; confers resistance to ampicillin, carbenicillin, and related antibiotics
  10552..10656   -  promoter       AmpR promoter: bla
  10715..10767   -  misc_feature   bom (fragment): basis of mobility region from pBR322
>Addgene plasmid #139836 | dRED | addgene full sequence | sequence record 308228 | Addgene NGS Result
GACATTGATTATTGACTAGTTATTAATAGTAATCAATTACGGGGTCATTAGTTCATAGCCCATATATGGA
GTTCCGCGTTACATAACTTACGGTAAATGGCCCGCCTGGCTGACCGCCCAACGACCCCCGCCCATTGACG
TCAATAATGACGTATGTTCCCATAGTAACGCCAATAGGGACTTTCCATTGACGTCAATGGGTGGAGTATT
TACGGTAAACTGCCCACTTGGCAGTACATCAAGTGTATCATATGCCAAGTACGCCCCCTATTGACGTCAA
TGACGGTAAATGGCCCGCCTGGCATTATGCCCAGTACATGACCTTATGGGACTTTCCTACTTGGCAGTAC
ATCTACGTATTAGTCATCGCTATTACCATGGTGATGCGGTTTTGGCAGTACATCAATGGGCGTGGATAGC
GGTTTGACTCACGGGGATTTCCAAGTCTCCACCCCATTGACGTCAATGGGAGTTTGTTTTGGCACCAAAA
TCAACGGGACTTTCCAAAATGTCGTAACAACTCCGCCCCATTGACGCAAATGGGCGGTAGGCGTGTACGG
TGGGAGGTCTATATAAGCAGAGCTCTCCCTATCAGTGATAGAGATCTCCCTATCAGTGATAGAGATCGTC
GACGAGCTCGTTTAGTGAACCGTCAGATCGCCTGGAGACGCCATCCACGCTGTTTTGACCTCCATAGAAG
ACACCGGGACCGATCCAGCCTCCGGACTCTAGCGTTTAAACTTAAGCTTGGTACCGAGCTCGGATCCACT
AGTCCAGTGTGGTGGAATTCTGCAGATATCCAGCACAGTGGCGGCCGCGCCACCATGAGCTGGTTTCTGT
TCCTGGCCCACAGAGTCGCCTTGGCCGCCTTGCCCTGCCGCCGCGGCTCTCGCAGGTTCGGGATGTTCTA
TGCCGTGAGGAGGGGCCGCAAGACCGGGGTCTTTCTGACCTGGAATGAGTGCAGAGCACAGGTGGACCGG
TTTCCTGCTGCCAGATTTAAGAAGTTTGCCACAGAGGATGAGGCCAGGGCCTTTGTCAGGAAATCTGCAA
GCCCGGAAGTTTCAGAAGGGCATGAAAATCAACATGGACAAGAATCGGAGGCGAAAGCCAGCAAGCGACT
CCGTGAGCCACTGGATGGAGATGGACATGAAAGCGCAGAGCCGTATGCAAAGCACATGAAGCCGAGCGTG
GAGCCGGCGCCTCCAGTTAGCAGAGACACGTTTTCCTACATGGGAGACTTCGTCGTCGTCTACACTGATG
GCTGCTGCTCCAGTAATGGGCGTAGAAGGCCGCGAGCAGGAATCGGCGTTTACTGGGGGCCGGGCCATCC
TTTAAATGTAGGCATTAGACTTCCTGGGCGGCAGACAAACCAAAGAGCGGAAATTCATGCAGCCTGCAAA
GCCATTGAACAAGCAAAGACTCAAAACATCAATAAACTGGTTCTGTATACAAACAGTATGTTTACGATAA
ATGGTATAACTAACTGGGTTCAAGGTTGGAAGAAAAATGGGTGGAAGACAAGTGCAGGGAAAGAGGTGAT
CAACAAAGAGGACTTTGTGGCACTGGAGAGGCTTACCCAGGGGATGGACATTCAGTGGATGCATGTTCCT
GGTCATTCGGGATTTATAGGCAATGAAGAAGCTGACAGATTAGCCAGAGAAGGAGCTAAACAATCGGAAG
ACGGAGGTGGATCTGGAGGTGGATCTGGAGGTGGATCTGGAGGTGGATCTCCCAAGAAGAAGAGGAAGGT
GGGAGGTTCTATGGTGAGCAAGGGCGAGGAGCTGTTCACCGGGGTGGTGCCCATCCTGGTCGAGCTGGAC
GGCGACGTAAACGGCCACAAGTTCAGCGTGTCCGGCGAGGGCGAGGGCGATGCCACCTACGGCAAGCTGA
CCCTGAAGTTCATCTGCACCACCGGCAAGCTGCCCGTGCCCTGGCCCACCCTCGTGACCACCCTGACCTA
CGGCGTGCAGTGCTTCAGCCGCTACCCCGACCACATGAAGCAGCACGACTTCTTCAAGTCCGCCATGCCC
GAAGGCTACGTCCAGGAGCGCACCATCTTCTTCAAGGACGACGGCAACTACAAGACCCGCGCCGAGGTGA
AGTTCGAGGGCGACACCCTGGTGAACCGCATCGAGCTGAAGGGCATCGACTTCAAGGAGGACGGCAACAT
CCTGGGGCACAAGCTGGAGTACAACTACAACAGCCACAACGTCTATATCATGGCCGACAAGCAGAAGAAC
GGCATCAAGGTGAACTTCAAGATCCGCCACAACATCGAGGACGGCAGCGTGCAGCTCGCCGACCACTACC
AGCAGAACACCCCCATCGGCGACGGCCCCGTGCTGCTGCCCGACAACCACTACCTGAGCACCCAGTCCGC
CCTGAGCAAAGACCCCAACGAGAAGCGCGATCACATGGTCCTGCTGGAGTTCGTGACCGCCGCCGGGATC
ACTCTCGGCATGGACGAGCTGTACAAGGGAGGTGGATCTGGAGGTGGATCTGGAGGTGGATCTGGAGGTG
GATCTCCCAAGAAGAAGAGGAAGGTGGGAGGTTCTATGGATAAGAAATACTCAATAGGCTTAGCTATCGG
CACAAATAGCGTCGGATGGGCGGTGATCACTGATGAATATAAGGTTCCGTCTAAAAAGTTCAAGGTTCTG
GGAAATACAGACCGCCACAGTATCAAAAAAAATCTTATAGGGGCTCTTTTATTTGACAGTGGAGAGACAG
CGGAAGCGACTCGTCTCAAACGGACAGCTCGTAGAAGGTATACACGTCGGAAGAATCGTATTTGTTATCT
ACAGGAGATTTTTTCAAATGAGATGGCGAAAGTAGATGATAGTTTCTTTCATCGACTTGAAGAGTCTTTT
TTGGTGGAAGAAGACAAGAAGCATGAACGTCATCCTATTTTTGGAAATATAGTAGATGAAGTTGCTTATC
ATGAGAAATATCCAACTATCTATCATCTGCGAAAAAAATTGGTAGATTCTACTGATAAAGCGGATTTGCG
CTTAATCTATTTGGCCTTAGCGCATATGATTAAGTTTCGTGGTCATTTTTTGATTGAGGGAGATTTAAAT
CCTGATAATAGTGATGTGGACAAACTATTTATCCAGTTGGTACAAACCTACAATCAATTATTTGAAGAAA
ACCCTATTAACGCAAGTGGAGTAGATGCTAAAGCGATTCTTTCTGCACGATTGAGTAAATCAAGACGATT
AGAAAATCTCATTGCTCAGCTCCCCGGTGAGAAGAAAAATGGCTTATTTGGGAATCTCATTGCTTTGTCA
TTGGGTTTGACCCCTAATTTTAAATCAAATTTTGATTTGGCAGAAGATGCTAAATTACAGCTTTCAAAAG
ATACTTACGATGATGATTTAGATAATTTATTGGCGCAAATTGGAGATCAATATGCTGATTTGTTTTTGGC
AGCTAAGAATTTATCAGATGCTATTTTACTTTCAGATATCCTAAGAGTAAATACTGAAATAACTAAGGCT
CCCCTATCAGCTTCAATGATTAAACGCTACGATGAACATCATCAAGACTTGACTCTTTTAAAAGCTTTAG
TTCGACAACAACTTCCAGAAAAGTATAAAGAAATCTTTTTTGATCAATCAAAAAACGGATATGCAGGTTA
TATTGATGGGGGAGCTAGCCAAGAAGAATTTTATAAATTTATCAAACCAATTTTAGAAAAAATGGATGGT
ACTGAGGAATTATTGGTGAAACTAAATCGTGAAGATTTGCTGCGCAAGCAACGGACCTTTGACAACGGCT
CTATTCCCCATCAAATTCACTTGGGTGAGCTGCATGCTATTTTGAGAAGACAAGAAGACTTTTATCCATT
TTTAAAAGACAATCGTGAGAAGATTGAAAAAATCTTGACTTTTCGAATTCCTTATTATGTTGGTCCATTG
GCGCGTGGCAATAGTCGTTTTGCATGGATGACTCGGAAGTCTGAAGAAACAATTACCCCATGGAATTTTG
AAGAAGTTGTCGATAAAGGTGCTTCAGCTCAATCATTTATTGAACGCATGACAAACTTTGATAAAAATCT
TCCAAATGAAAAAGTACTACCAAAACATAGTTTGCTTTATGAGTATTTTACGGTTTATAACGAATTGACA
AAGGTCAAATATGTTACTGAAGGAATGCGAAAACCAGCATTTCTTTCAGGTGAACAGAAGAAAGCCATTG
TTGATTTACTCTTCAAAACAAATCGAAAAGTAACCGTTAAGCAATTAAAAGAAGATTATTTCAAAAAAAT
AGAATGTTTTGATAGTGTTGAAATTTCAGGAGTTGAAGATAGATTTAATGCTTCATTAGGTACCTACCAT
GATTTGCTAAAAATTATTAAAGATAAAGATTTTTTGGATAATGAAGAAAATGAAGATATCTTAGAGGATA
TTGTTTTAACATTGACCTTATTTGAAGATAGGGAGATGATTGAGGAAAGACTTAAAACATATGCTCACCT
CTTTGATGATAAGGTGATGAAACAGCTTAAACGTCGCCGTTATACTGGTTGGGGACGTTTGTCTCGAAAA
TTGATTAATGGTATTAGGGATAAGCAATCTGGCAAAACAATATTAGATTTTTTGAAATCAGATGGTTTTG
CCAATCGCAATTTTATGCAGCTGATCCATGATGATAGTTTGACATTTAAAGAAGACATTCAAAAAGCACA
AGTGTCTGGACAAGGCGATAGTTTACATGAACATATTGCAAATTTAGCTGGTAGCCCTGCTATTAAAAAA
GGTATTTTACAGACTGTAAAAGTTGTTGATGAATTGGTCAAAGTAATGGGGCGGCATAAGCCAGAAAATA
TCGTTATTGAAATGGCACGTGAAAATCAGACAACTCAAAAGGGCCAGAAAAATTCGCGAGAGCGTATGAA
ACGAATCGAAGAAGGTATCAAAGAATTAGGAAGTCAGATTCTTAAAGAGCATCCTGTTGAAAATACTCAA
TTGCAAAATGAAAAGCTCTATCTCTATTATCTCCAAAATGGAAGAGACATGTATGTGGACCAAGAATTAG
ATATTAATCGTTTAAGTGATTATGATGTCGATGCCATTGTTCCACAAAGTTTCCTTAAAGACGATTCAAT
AGACAATAAGGTCTTAACGCGTTCTGATAAAAATCGTGGTAAATCGGATAACGTTCCAAGTGAAGAAGTA
GTCAAAAAGATGAAAAACTATTGGAGACAACTTCTAAACGCCAAGTTAATCACTCAACGTAAGTTTGATA
ATTTAACGAAAGCTGAACGTGGAGGTTTGAGTGAACTTGATAAAGCTGGTTTTATCAAACGCCAATTGGT
TGAAACTCGCCAAATCACTAAGCATGTGGCACAAATTTTGGATAGTCGCATGAATACTAAATACGATGAA
AATGATAAACTTATTCGAGAGGTTAAAGTGATTACCTTAAAATCTAAATTAGTTTCTGACTTCCGAAAAG
ATTTCCAATTCTATAAAGTACGTGAGATTAACAATTACCATCATGCCCATGATGCGTATCTAAATGCCGT
CGTTGGAACTGCTTTGATTAAGAAATATCCAAAACTTGAATCGGAGTTTGTCTATGGTGATTATAAAGTT
TATGATGTTCGTAAAATGATTGCTAAGTCTGAGCAAGAAATAGGCAAAGCAACCGCAAAATATTTCTTTT
ACTCTAATATCATGAACTTCTTCAAAACAGAAATTACACTTGCAAATGGAGAGATTCGCAAACGCCCTCT
AATCGAAACTAATGGGGAAACTGGAGAAATTGTCTGGGATAAAGGGCGAGATTTTGCCACAGTGCGCAAA
GTATTGTCCATGCCCCAAGTCAATATTGTCAAGAAAACAGAAGTACAGACAGGCGGATTCTCCAAGGAGT
CAATTTTACCAAAAAGAAATTCGGACAAGCTTATTGCTCGTAAAAAAGACTGGGATCCAAAAAAATATGG
TGGTTTTGATAGTCCAACGGTAGCTTATTCAGTCCTAGTGGTTGCTAAGGTGGAAAAAGGGAAATCGAAG
AAGTTAAAATCCGTTAAAGAGTTACTAGGGATCACAATTATGGAAAGAAGTTCCTTTGAAAAAAATCCGA
TTGACTTTTTAGAAGCTAAAGGATATAAGGAAGTTAAAAAAGACTTAATCATTAAACTACCTAAATATAG
TCTTTTTGAGTTAGAAAACGGTCGTAAACGGATGCTGGCTAGTGCCGGAGAATTACAAAAAGGAAATGAG
CTGGCTCTGCCAAGCAAATATGTGAATTTTTTATATTTAGCTAGTCATTATGAAAAGTTGAAGGGTAGTC
CAGAAGATAACGAACAAAAACAATTGTTTGTGGAGCAGCATAAGCATTATTTAGATGAGATTATTGAGCA
AATCAGTGAATTTTCTAAGCGTGTTATTTTAGCAGATGCCAATTTAGATAAAGTTCTTAGTGCATATAAC
AAACATAGAGACAAACCAATACGTGAACAAGCAGAAAATATTATTCATTTATTTACGTTGACGAATCTTG
GAGCTCCCGCTGCTTTTAAATATTTTGATACAACAATTGATCGTAAACGATATACGTCTACAAAAGAAGT
TTTAGATGCCACTCTTATCCATCAATCCATCACTGGTCTTTATGAAACACGCATTGATTTGAGTCAGCTA
GGAGGTGACTGAGTCTAGAGGGCCCGTTTAAACCCGCTGATCAGCCTCGACTGTGCCTTCTAGTTGCCAG
CCATCTGTTGTTTGCCCCTCCCCCGTGCCTTCCTTGACCCTGGAAGGTGCCACTCCCACTGTCCTTTCCT
AATAAAATGAGGAAATTGCATCGCATTGTCTGAGTAGGTGTCATTCTATTCTGGGGGGTGGGGTGGGGCA
GGACAGCAAGGGGGAGGATTGGGAAGACAATAGCAGGCATGCTGGGGATGCGGTGGGCTCTATGGCTTCT
GAGGCGGAAAGAACCAGCTGGGGCTCTAGGGGGTATCCCC
[124 nt withheld, positions 6971-7094]
C
[91 nt withheld, positions 7096-7186]
A
[49 nt withheld, positions 7188-7236]
CCTTTGACGTTGGAGTCCACGTTCTTT
[37 nt withheld, positions 7264-7300]
ACCCTATCTCGGTCTATTCTTTTGATTTATAAGGGATTTTGCCGATTTCGGCCTATTGGTTAAAAAATGA
GCTGATTTAACAAAAATTTAACGCGAATTAATTCTGTGGAATGTGTGTCAGTTAGGGTGTGGAAAGTCCC
CAGGCTCCCCAGCAGGCAGAAGTATGCAAAGCATGCATCTCAATTAGTCAGCAACCAGGTGTGGAAAGTC
CCCAGGCTCCCCAGCAGGCAGAAGTATGCAAAGCATGCATCTCAATTAGTCAGCAACCATAGTCCCGCCC
CTAACTCCGCCCATCCCGCCCCTAACTCCGCCCAGTTCCGCCCATTCTCCGCCCCATGGCTGACTAATTT
TTTTTATTTATGCAGAGGCCGAGGCCGCCTCTGCCTCTGAGCTATTCCAGAAGTAGTGAGGAGGCTTTTT
TGGAGGCCTAGGCTTTTGCAAAAAGCTCCCGGGAGCTTGTATATCCATTTTCGGATCTGATCAGCACGTG
TTGACAATTAATCATCGGCATAGTATATCGGCATAGTATAATACGACAAGGTGAGGAACTAAACCATGGC
CAAGTTGACCAGTGCCGTTCCGGTGCTCACCGCGCGCGACGTCGCCGGAGCGGTCGAGTTCTGGACCGAC
CGGCTCGGGTTCTCCCGGGACTTCGTGGAGGACGACTTCGCCGGTGTGGTCCGGGACGACGTGACCCTGT
TCATCAGCGCGGTCCAGGACCAGGTGGTGCCGGACAACACCCTGGCCTGGGTGTGGGTGCGCGGCCTGGA
CGAGCTGTACGCCGAGTGGTCGGAGGTCGTGTCCACGAACTTCCGGGACGCCTCCGGGCCGGCCATGACC
GAGATCGGCGAGCAGCCGTGGGGGCGGGAGTTCGCCCTGCGCGACCCGGCCGGCAACTGCGTGCACTTCG
TGGCCGAGGAGCAGGACTGACACGTGCTACGAGATTTCGATTCCACCGCCGCCTTCTATGAAAGGTTGGG
CTTCGGAATCGTTTTCCGGGACGCCGGCTGGATGATCCTCCAGCGCGGGGATCTCATGCTGGAGTTCTTC
GCCCACCCCAACTTGTTTATTGCAGCTTATAATGGTTACAAATAAAGCAATAGCATCACAAATTTCACAA
ATAAAGCATTTTTTTCACTGCATTCTAGTTGTGGTTTGTCCAAACTCATCAATGTATCTTATCATGTCTG
TATACCGTCGACCTCTAGCTAGAGCTTGGCGTAATCATGGTCATAGCTGTTTCCTGTGTGAAATTGTTAT
CCGCTCACAATTCCACACAACATACGAGCCGGAAGCATAAAGTGTAAAGCCTGGGGTGCCTAATGAGTGA
GCTAACTCACATTAATTGCGTTGCGCTCACTGCCCGCTTTCCAGTCGGGAAACCTGTCGTGCCAGCTGCA
TTAATGAATCGGCCAACGCGCGGGGAGAGGCGGTTTGCGTATTGGGCGCTCTTCCGCTTCCTCGCTCACT
GACTCGCTGCGCTCGGTCGTTCGGCTGCGGCGAGCGGTATCAGCTCACTCAAAGGCGGTAATACGGTTAT
CCACAGAATCAGGGGATAACGCAGGAAAGAACATGTGAGCAAAAGGCCAGCAAAAGGCCAGGAACCGTAA
AAAGGCCGCGTTGCTGGCGTTTTTCCATAGGCTCCGCCCCCCTGACGAGCATCACAAAAATCGACGCTCA
AGTCAGAGGTGGCGAAACCCGACAGGACTATAAAGATACCAGGCGTTTCCCCCTGGAAGCTCCCTCGTGC
GCTCTCCTGTTCCGACCCTGCCGCTTACCGGATACCTGTCCGCCTTTCTCCCTTCGGGAAGCGTGGCGCT
TTCTCATAGCTCACGCTGTAGGTATCTCAGTTCGGTGTAGGTCGTTCGCTCCAAGCTGGGCTGTGTGCAC
GAACCCCCCGTTCAGCCCGACCGCTGCGCCTTATCCGGTAACTATCGTCTTGAGTCCAACCCGGTAAGAC
ACGACTTATCGCCACTGGCAGCAGCCACTGGTAACAGGATTAGCAGAGCGAGGTATGTAGGCGGTGCTAC
AGAGTTCTTGAAGTGGTGGCCTAACTACGGCTACACTAGAAGAACAGTATTTGGTATCTGCGCTCTGCTG
AAGCCAGTTACCTTCGGAAAAAGAGTTGGTAGCTCTTGATCCGGCAAACAAACCACCGCTGGTAGCGGTG
GTTTTTTTGTTTGCAAGCAGCAGATTACGCGCAGAAAAAAAGGATCTCAAGAAGATCCTTTGATCTTTTC
TACGGGGTCTGACGCTCAGTGGAACGAAAACTCACGTTAAGGGATTTTGGTCATGAGATTATCAAAAAGG
ATCTTCACCTAGATCCTTTTAAATTAAAAATGAAGTTTTAAATCAATCTAAAGTATATATGAGTAAACTT
GGTCTGACAGTTACCAATGCTTAATCAGTGAGGCACCTATCTCAGCGATCTGTCTATTTCGTTCATCCAT
AGTTGCCTGACTCCCCGTCGTGTAGATAACTACGATACGGGAGGGCTTACCATCTGGCCCCAGTGCTGCA
ATGATACCGCGAGACCCACGCTCACCGGCTCCAGATTTATCAGCAATAAACCAGCCAGCCGGAAGGGCCG
AGCGCAGAAGTGGTCCTGCAACTTTATCCGCCTCCATCCAGTCTATTAATTGTTGCCGGGAAGCTAGAGT
AAGTAGTTCGCCAGTTAATAGTTTGCGCAACGTTGTTGCCATTGCTACAGGCATCGTGGTGTCACGCTCG
TCGTTTGGTATGGCTTCATTCAGCTCCGGTTCCCAACGATCAAGGCGAGTTACATGATCCCCCATGTTGT
GCAAAAAAGCGGTTAGCTCCTTCGGTCCTCCGATCGTTGTCAGAAGTAAGTTGGCCGCAGTGTTATCACT
CATGGTTATGGCAGCACTGCATAATTCTCTTACTGTCATGCCATCCGTAAGATGCTTTTCTGTGACTGGT
GAGTACTCAACCAAGTCATTCTGAGAATAGTGTATGCGGCGACCGAGTTGCTCTTGCCCGGCGTCAATAC
GGGATAATACCGCGCCACATAGCAGAACTTTAAAAGTGCTCATCATTGGAAAACGTTCTTCGGGGCGAAA
ACTCTCAAGGATCTTACCGCTGTTGAGATCCAGTTCGATGTAACCCACTCGTGCACCCAACTGATCTTCA
GCATCTTTTACTTTCACCAGCGTTTCTGGGTGAGCAAAAACAGGAAGGCAAAATGCCGCAAAAAAGGGAA
TAAGGGCGACACGGAAATGTTGAATACTCATACTCTTCCTTTTTCAATATTATTGAAGCATTTATCAGGG
TTATTGTCTCATGAGCGGATACATATTTGAATGTATTTAGAAAAATAAACAAATAGGGGTTCCGCGCACA
TTTCCCCGAAAAGTGCCACCTGACGTCGACGGATCGGGAGATCTCCCGATCCCCTATGGTGCACTCTCAG
TACAATCTGCTCTGATGCCGCATAGTTAAGCCAGTATCTGCTCCCTGCTTGTGTGTTGGAGGTCGCTGAG
TAGTGCGCGAGCAAAATTTAAGCTACAACAAGGCAAGGCTTGACCGACAATTGCATGAAGAATCTGCTTA
GGGTTAGGCGTTTTGCGCTGCTTCGCGATGTACGGGCCAGATATACGCGTT
