Features (pLannotate 1.2.2; 24 found; start..end, strand, type, name):
      1..380     +  enhancer       CMV enhancer: human cytomegalovirus immediate early enhancer
    381..584     +  promoter       CMV promoter: human cytomegalovirus (CMV) immediate early promoter
    586..605     +  promoter       PLtetO-1 promoter (fragment): modified phage lambda PL promoter with tet operator sites (Lutz and Bujard, 1997)
    607..626     +  promoter       PLtetO-1 promoter (fragment): modified phage lambda PL promoter with tet operator sites (Lutz and Bujard, 1997)
    634..667     +  promoter       TRE3GV promoter (fragment): 3rd-generation Tet-responsive promoter that can be activated by binding of Tet-On® 3G, optimized for retroviral and lentiviral vectors
    825..1682    +  CDS            RNASEH1: RNH1_HUMAN - Also known as RNH1. Experimental evidence at protein level: Swiss-Prot protein existence level 1. Endonuclease that specifically degrades the RNA of RNA-DNA hybrids (PubMed:10497183). Plays a role in RNA polymerase II (RNAp II) transcription termination by degrading R-loop RNA-DNA hybrid formation at G-rich pause sites located downstream of the poly(A) site and behind the elongating RNAp II (PubMed:21700224). From Homo sapiens (Human).
   1761..2477    +  CDS            EGFP: EGFP is a basic (constitutively fluorescent) green fluorescent protein published in 1996, derived from Aequorea victoria. It is reported to be a rapidly-maturing weak dimer with moderate acid sensitivity.
   2556..6662    +  CDS            dCas9: catalytically dead mutant of the Cas9 endonuclease from the Streptococcus pyogenes Type II CRISPR/Cas system RNA-guided DNA-binding protein that lacks endonuclease activity due to the D10A mutation in the RuvC catalytic domain and the H840A mutation in the HNH catalytic domain
   6701..6925    +  polyA_signal   bGH poly(A) signal: bovine growth hormone polyadenylation signal
   6929..6950    +  promoter       SV40 promoter (fragment): SV40 enhancer and early promoter
   6971..7399    +  rep_origin     f1 ori (sequence partly withheld): f1 bacteriophage origin of replication; arrow indicates direction of (+) strand synthesis
   7413..7742    +  promoter       SV40 promoter: SV40 enhancer and early promoter
   7790..7837    +  promoter       EM7 promoter: synthetic bacterial promoter&nbsp
   7856..8230    +  CDS            BleoR: antibiotic-binding protein; Sh ble from Streptoalloteichus hindustanus; confers resistance to bleomycin, phleomycin, and Zeocin™
   8240..8365    +  CDS            ble (fragment): BLE_KLEPN - Experimental evidence at protein level: Swiss-Prot protein existence level 1. Binding protein with a strong affinity to the bleomycin family of antibiotics. Binds to CL990; an antimitotic-antibiotic compound. From Klebsiella pneumoniae.
   8360..8481    +  polyA_signal   SV40 poly(A) signal: SV40 polyadenylation signal
   8552..8574    -  protein_bind   lac operator (fragment): The lac repressor binds to the lac operator to inhibit transcription in E. coli. This inhibition can be relieved by adding lactose or isopropyl-β-D-thiogalactopyranoside (IPTG). lac repressor encoded by lacI
   8578..8608    -  promoter       lac promoter: promoter for the E. coli lac operon
   8623..8644    -  protein_bind   CAP binding site: CAP binding activates transcription in the presence of cAMP. E. coli catabolite activator protein
   8657..8749    -  CDS            lacI (fragment): lac repressor; lacI; The lac repressor binds to the lac operator to inhibit transcription in E. coli. This inhibition can be relieved by adding lactose or isopropyl-β-D-thiogalactopyranoside (IPTG).
   8932..9520    -  rep_origin     ori: high-copy-number ColE1/pMB1/pBR322/pUC origin of replication
   9691..10551   -  CDS            AmpR: β-lactamase; bla; confers resistance to ampicillin, carbenicillin, and related antibiotics
  10552..10656   -  promoter       AmpR promoter: bla
  10715..10767   -  misc_feature   bom (fragment): basis of mobility region from pBR322
>Addgene plasmid #139836 | dRED | depositor full sequence | sequence record 310775 | Depositor's Sequence
GACATTGATTATTGACTAGTTATTAATAGTAATCAATTACGGGGTCATTAGTTCATAGCCCATATATGGA
GTTCCGCGTTACATAACTTACGGTAAATGGCCCGCCTGGCTGACCGCCCAACGACCCCCGCCCATTGACG
TCAATAATGACGTATGTTCCCATAGTAACGCCAATAGGGACTTTCCATTGACGTCAATGGGTGGAGTATT
TACGGTAAACTGCCCACTTGGCAGTACATCAAGTGTATCATATGCCAAGTACGCCCCCTATTGACGTCAA
TGACGGTAAATGGCCCGCCTGGCATTATGCCCAGTACATGACCTTATGGGACTTTCCTACTTGGCAGTAC
ATCTACGTATTAGTCATCGCTATTACCATGGTGATGCGGTTTTGGCAGTACATCAATGGGCGTGGATAGC
GGTTTGACTCACGGGGATTTCCAAGTCTCCACCCCATTGACGTCAATGGGAGTTTGTTTTGGCACCAAAA
TCAACGGGACTTTCCAAAATGTCGTAACAACTCCGCCCCATTGACGCAAATGGGCGGTAGGCGTGTACGG
TGGGAGGTCTATATAAGCAGAGCTCTCCCTATCAGTGATAGAGATCTCCCTATCAGTGATAGAGATCGTC
GACGAGCTCGTTTAGTGAACCGTCAGATCGCCTGGAGACGCCATCCACGCTGTTTTGACCTCCATAGAAG
ACACCGGGACCGATCCAGCCTCCGGACTCTAGCGTTTAAACTTAAGCTTGGTACCGAGCTCGGATCCACT
AGTCCAGTGTGGTGGAATTCTGCAGATATCCAGCACAGTGGCGGCCGCGCCACCATGAGCTGGTTTCTGT
TCCTGGCCCACAGAGTCGCCTTGGCCGCCTTGCCCTGCCGCCGCGGCTCTCGCAGGTTCGGGATGTTCTA
TGCCGTGAGGAGGGGCCGCAAGACCGGGGTCTTTCTGACCTGGAATGAGTGCAGAGCACAGGTGGACCGG
TTTCCTGCTGCCAGATTTAAGAAGTTTGCCACAGAGGATGAGGCCAGGGCCTTTGTCAGGAAATCTGCAA
GCCCGGAAGTTTCAGAAGGGCATGAAAATCAACATGGACAAGAATCGGAGGCGAAAGCCAGCAAGCGACT
CCGTGAGCCACTGGATGGAGATGGACATGAAAGCGCAGAGCCGTATGCAAAGCACATGAAGCCGAGCGTG
GAGCCGGCGCCTCCAGTTAGCAGAGACACGTTTTCCTACATGGGAGACTTCGTCGTCGTCTACACTGATG
GCTGCTGCTCCAGTAATGGGCGTAGAAGGCCGCGAGCAGGAATCGGCGTTTACTGGGGGCCGGGCCATCC
TTTAAATGTAGGCATTAGACTTCCTGGGCGGCAGACAAACCAAAGAGCGGAAATTCATGCAGCCTGCAAA
GCCATTGAACAAGCAAAGACTCAAAACATCAATAAACTGGTTCTGTATACAGACAGTATGTTTACGATAA
ATGGTATAACTAACTGGGTTCAAGGTTGGAAGAAAAATGGGTGGAAGACAAGTGCAGGGAAAGAGGTGAT
CAACAAAGAGGACTTTGTGGCACTGGAGAGGCTTACCCAGGGGATGGACATTCAGTGGATGCATGTTCCT
GGTCATTCGGGATTTATAGGCAATGAAGAAGCTGACAGATTAGCCAGAGAAGGAGCTAAACAATCGGAAG
ACGGAGGTGGATCTGGAGGTGGATCTGGAGGTGGATCTGGAGGTGGATCTCCCAAGAAGAAGAGGAAGGT
GGGAGGTTCTATGGTGAGCAAGGGCGAGGAGCTGTTCACCGGGGTGGTGCCCATCCTGGTCGAGCTGGAC
GGCGACGTAAACGGCCACAAGTTCAGCGTGTCCGGCGAGGGCGAGGGCGATGCCACCTACGGCAAGCTGA
CCCTGAAGTTCATCTGCACCACCGGCAAGCTGCCCGTGCCCTGGCCCACCCTCGTGACCACCCTGACCTA
CGGCGTGCAGTGCTTCAGCCGCTACCCCGACCACATGAAGCAGCACGACTTCTTCAAGTCCGCCATGCCC
GAAGGCTACGTCCAGGAGCGCACCATCTTCTTCAAGGACGACGGCAACTACAAGACCCGCGCCGAGGTGA
AGTTCGAGGGCGACACCCTGGTGAACCGCATCGAGCTGAAGGGCATCGACTTCAAGGAGGACGGCAACAT
CCTGGGGCACAAGCTGGAGTACAACTACAACAGCCACAACGTCTATATCATGGCCGACAAGCAGAAGAAC
GGCATCAAGGTGAACTTCAAGATCCGCCACAACATCGAGGACGGCAGCGTGCAGCTCGCCGACCACTACC
AGCAGAACACCCCCATCGGCGACGGCCCCGTGCTGCTGCCCGACAACCACTACCTGAGCACCCAGTCCGC
CCTGAGCAAAGACCCCAACGAGAAGCGCGATCACATGGTCCTGCTGGAGTTCGTGACCGCCGCCGGGATC
ACTCTCGGCATGGACGAGCTGTACAAGGGAGGTGGATCTGGAGGTGGATCTGGAGGTGGATCTGGAGGTG
GATCTCCCAAGAAGAAGAGGAAGGTGGGAGGTTCTATGGATAAGAAATACTCAATAGGCTTAGCTATCGG
CACAAATAGCGTCGGATGGGCGGTGATCACTGATGAATATAAGGTTCCGTCTAAAAAGTTCAAGGTTCTG
GGAAATACAGACCGCCACAGTATCAAAAAAAATCTTATAGGGGCTCTTTTATTTGACAGTGGAGAGACAG
CGGAAGCGACTCGTCTCAAACGGACAGCTCGTAGAAGGTATACACGTCGGAAGAATCGTATTTGTTATCT
ACAGGAGATTTTTTCAAATGAGATGGCGAAAGTAGATGATAGTTTCTTTCATCGACTTGAAGAGTCTTTT
TTGGTGGAAGAAGACAAGAAGCATGAACGTCATCCTATTTTTGGAAATATAGTAGATGAAGTTGCTTATC
ATGAGAAATATCCAACTATCTATCATCTGCGAAAAAAATTGGTAGATTCTACTGATAAAGCGGATTTGCG
CTTAATCTATTTGGCCTTAGCGCATATGATTAAGTTTCGTGGTCATTTTTTGATTGAGGGAGATTTAAAT
CCTGATAATAGTGATGTGGACAAACTATTTATCCAGTTGGTACAAACCTACAATCAATTATTTGAAGAAA
ACCCTATTAACGCAAGTGGAGTAGATGCTAAAGCGATTCTTTCTGCACGATTGAGTAAATCAAGACGATT
AGAAAATCTCATTGCTCAGCTCCCCGGTGAGAAGAAAAATGGCTTATTTGGGAATCTCATTGCTTTGTCA
TTGGGTTTGACCCCTAATTTTAAATCAAATTTTGATTTGGCAGAAGATGCTAAATTACAGCTTTCAAAAG
ATACTTACGATGATGATTTAGATAATTTATTGGCGCAAATTGGAGATCAATATGCTGATTTGTTTTTGGC
AGCTAAGAATTTATCAGATGCTATTTTACTTTCAGATATCCTAAGAGTAAATACTGAAATAACTAAGGCT
CCCCTATCAGCTTCAATGATTAAACGCTACGATGAACATCATCAAGACTTGACTCTTTTAAAAGCTTTAG
TTCGACAACAACTTCCAGAAAAGTATAAAGAAATCTTTTTTGATCAATCAAAAAACGGATATGCAGGTTA
TATTGATGGGGGAGCTAGCCAAGAAGAATTTTATAAATTTATCAAACCAATTTTAGAAAAAATGGATGGT
ACTGAGGAATTATTGGTGAAACTAAATCGTGAAGATTTGCTGCGCAAGCAACGGACCTTTGACAACGGCT
CTATTCCCCATCAAATTCACTTGGGTGAGCTGCATGCTATTTTGAGAAGACAAGAAGACTTTTATCCATT
TTTAAAAGACAATCGTGAGAAGATTGAAAAAATCTTGACTTTTCGAATTCCTTATTATGTTGGTCCATTG
GCGCGTGGCAATAGTCGTTTTGCATGGATGACTCGGAAGTCTGAAGAAACAATTACCCCATGGAATTTTG
AAGAAGTTGTCGATAAAGGTGCTTCAGCTCAATCATTTATTGAACGCATGACAAACTTTGATAAAAATCT
TCCAAATGAAAAAGTACTACCAAAACATAGTTTGCTTTATGAGTATTTTACGGTTTATAACGAATTGACA
AAGGTCAAATATGTTACTGAAGGAATGCGAAAACCAGCATTTCTTTCAGGTGAACAGAAGAAAGCCATTG
TTGATTTACTCTTCAAAACAAATCGAAAAGTAACCGTTAAGCAATTAAAAGAAGATTATTTCAAAAAAAT
AGAATGTTTTGATAGTGTTGAAATTTCAGGAGTTGAAGATAGATTTAATGCTTCATTAGGTACCTACCAT
GATTTGCTAAAAATTATTAAAGATAAAGATTTTTTGGATAATGAAGAAAATGAAGATATCTTAGAGGATA
TTGTTTTAACATTGACCTTATTTGAAGATAGGGAGATGATTGAGGAAAGACTTAAAACATATGCTCACCT
CTTTGATGATAAGGTGATGAAACAGCTTAAACGTCGCCGTTATACTGGTTGGGGACGTTTGTCTCGAAAA
TTGATTAATGGTATTAGGGATAAGCAATCTGGCAAAACAATATTAGATTTTTTGAAATCAGATGGTTTTG
CCAATCGCAATTTTATGCAGCTGATCCATGATGATAGTTTGACATTTAAAGAAGACATTCAAAAAGCACA
AGTGTCTGGACAAGGCGATAGTTTACATGAACATATTGCAAATTTAGCTGGTAGCCCTGCTATTAAAAAA
GGTATTTTACAGACTGTAAAAGTTGTTGATGAATTGGTCAAAGTAATGGGGCGGCATAAGCCAGAAAATA
TCGTTATTGAAATGGCACGTGAAAATCAGACAACTCAAAAGGGCCAGAAAAATTCGCGAGAGCGTATGAA
ACGAATCGAAGAAGGTATCAAAGAATTAGGAAGTCAGATTCTTAAAGAGCATCCTGTTGAAAATACTCAA
TTGCAAAATGAAAAGCTCTATCTCTATTATCTCCAAAATGGAAGAGACATGTATGTGGACCAAGAATTAG
ATATTAATCGTTTAAGTGATTATGATGTCGATGCCATTGTTCCACAAAGTTTCCTTAAAGACGATTCAAT
AGACAATAAGGTCTTAACGCGTTCTGATAAAAATCGTGGTAAATCGGATAACGTTCCAAGTGAAGAAGTA
GTCAAAAAGATGAAAAACTATTGGAGACAACTTCTAAACGCCAAGTTAATCACTCAACGTAAGTTTGATA
ATTTAACGAAAGCTGAACGTGGAGGTTTGAGTGAACTTGATAAAGCTGGTTTTATCAAACGCCAATTGGT
TGAAACTCGCCAAATCACTAAGCATGTGGCACAAATTTTGGATAGTCGCATGAATACTAAATACGATGAA
AATGATAAACTTATTCGAGAGGTTAAAGTGATTACCTTAAAATCTAAATTAGTTTCTGACTTCCGAAAAG
ATTTCCAATTCTATAAAGTACGTGAGATTAACAATTACCATCATGCCCATGATGCGTATCTAAATGCCGT
CGTTGGAACTGCTTTGATTAAGAAATATCCAAAACTTGAATCGGAGTTTGTCTATGGTGATTATAAAGTT
TATGATGTTCGTAAAATGATTGCTAAGTCTGAGCAAGAAATAGGCAAAGCAACCGCAAAATATTTCTTTT
ACTCTAATATCATGAACTTCTTCAAAACAGAAATTACACTTGCAAATGGAGAGATTCGCAAACGCCCTCT
AATCGAAACTAATGGGGAAACTGGAGAAATTGTCTGGGATAAAGGGCGAGATTTTGCCACAGTGCGCAAA
GTATTGTCCATGCCCCAAGTCAATATTGTCAAGAAAACAGAAGTACAGACAGGCGGATTCTCCAAGGAGT
CAATTTTACCAAAAAGAAATTCGGACAAGCTTATTGCTCGTAAAAAAGACTGGGATCCAAAAAAATATGG
TGGTTTTGATAGTCCAACGGTAGCTTATTCAGTCCTAGTGGTTGCTAAGGTGGAAAAAGGGAAATCGAAG
AAGTTAAAATCCGTTAAAGAGTTACTAGGGATCACAATTATGGAAAGAAGTTCCTTTGAAAAAAATCCGA
TTGACTTTTTAGAAGCTAAAGGATATAAGGAAGTTAAAAAAGACTTAATCATTAAACTACCTAAATATAG
TCTTTTTGAGTTAGAAAACGGTCGTAAACGGATGCTGGCTAGTGCCGGAGAATTACAAAAAGGAAATGAG
CTGGCTCTGCCAAGCAAATATGTGAATTTTTTATATTTAGCTAGTCATTATGAAAAGTTGAAGGGTAGTC
CAGAAGATAACGAACAAAAACAATTGTTTGTGGAGCAGCATAAGCATTATTTAGATGAGATTATTGAGCA
AATCAGTGAATTTTCTAAGCGTGTTATTTTAGCAGATGCCAATTTAGATAAAGTTCTTAGTGCATATAAC
AAACATAGAGACAAACCAATACGTGAACAAGCAGAAAATATTATTCATTTATTTACGTTGACGAATCTTG
GAGCTCCCGCTGCTTTTAAATATTTTGATACAACAATTGATCGTAAACGATATACGTCTACAAAAGAAGT
TTTAGATGCCACTCTTATCCATCAATCCATCACTGGTCTTTATGAAACACGCATTGATTTGAGTCAGCTA
GGAGGTGACTGAGTCTAGAGGGCCCGTTTAAACCCGCTGATCAGCCTCGACTGTGCCTTCTAGTTGCCAG
CCATCTGTTGTTTGCCCCTCCCCCGTGCCTTCCTTGACCCTGGAAGGTGCCACTCCCACTGTCCTTTCCT
AATAAAATGAGGAAATTGCATCGCATTGTCTGAGTAGGTGTCATTCTATTCTGGGGGGTGGGGTGGGGCA
GGACAGCAAGGGGGAGGATTGGGAAGACAATAGCAGGCATGCTGGGGATGCGGTGGGCTCTATGGCTTCT
GAGGCGGAAAGAACCAGCTGGGGCTCTAGGGGGTATCCCC
[124 nt withheld, positions 6971-7094]
C
[91 nt withheld, positions 7096-7186]
A
[49 nt withheld, positions 7188-7236]
CCTTTGACGTTGGAGTCCACGTTCTTT
[37 nt withheld, positions 7264-7300]
ACCCTATCTCGGTCTATTCTTTTGATTTATAAGGGATTTTGCCGATTTCGGCCTATTGGTTAAAAAATGA
GCTGATTTAACAAAAATTTAACGCGAATTAATTCTGTGGAATGTGTGTCAGTTAGGGTGTGGAAAGTCCC
CAGGCTCCCCAGCAGGCAGAAGTATGCAAAGCATGCATCTCAATTAGTCAGCAACCAGGTGTGGAAAGTC
CCCAGGCTCCCCAGCAGGCAGAAGTATGCAAAGCATGCATCTCAATTAGTCAGCAACCATAGTCCCGCCC
CTAACTCCGCCCATCCCGCCCCTAACTCCGCCCAGTTCCGCCCATTCTCCGCCCCATGGCTGACTAATTT
TTTTTATTTATGCAGAGGCCGAGGCCGCCTCTGCCTCTGAGCTATTCCAGAAGTAGTGAGGAGGCTTTTT
TGGAGGCCTAGGCTTTTGCAAAAAGCTCCCGGGAGCTTGTATATCCATTTTCGGATCTGATCAGCACGTG
TTGACAATTAATCATCGGCATAGTATATCGGCATAGTATAATACGACAAGGTGAGGAACTAAACCATGGC
CAAGTTGACCAGTGCCGTTCCGGTGCTCACCGCGCGCGACGTCGCCGGAGCGGTCGAGTTCTGGACCGAC
CGGCTCGGGTTCTCCCGGGACTTCGTGGAGGACGACTTCGCCGGTGTGGTCCGGGACGACGTGACCCTGT
TCATCAGCGCGGTCCAGGACCAGGTGGTGCCGGACAACACCCTGGCCTGGGTGTGGGTGCGCGGCCTGGA
CGAGCTGTACGCCGAGTGGTCGGAGGTCGTGTCCACGAACTTCCGGGACGCCTCCGGGCCGGCCATGACC
GAGATCGGCGAGCAGCCGTGGGGGCGGGAGTTCGCCCTGCGCGACCCGGCCGGCAACTGCGTGCACTTCG
TGGCCGAGGAGCAGGACTGACACGTGCTACGAGATTTCGATTCCACCGCCGCCTTCTATGAAAGGTTGGG
CTTCGGAATCGTTTTCCGGGACGCCGGCTGGATGATCCTCCAGCGCGGGGATCTCATGCTGGAGTTCTTC
GCCCACCCCAACTTGTTTATTGCAGCTTATAATGGTTACAAATAAAGCAATAGCATCACAAATTTCACAA
ATAAAGCATTTTTTTCACTGCATTCTAGTTGTGGTTTGTCCAAACTCATCAATGTATCTTATCATGTCTG
TATACCGTCGACCTCTAGCTAGAGCTTGGCGTAATCATGGTCATAGCTGTTTCCTGTGTGAAATTGTTAT
CCGCTCACAATTCCACACAACATACGAGCCGGAAGCATAAAGTGTAAAGCCTGGGGTGCCTAATGAGTGA
GCTAACTCACATTAATTGCGTTGCGCTCACTGCCCGCTTTCCAGTCGGGAAACCTGTCGTGCCAGCTGCA
TTAATGAATCGGCCAACGCGCGGGGAGAGGCGGTTTGCGTATTGGGCGCTCTTCCGCTTCCTCGCTCACT
GACTCGCTGCGCTCGGTCGTTCGGCTGCGGCGAGCGGTATCAGCTCACTCAAAGGCGGTAATACGGTTAT
CCACAGAATCAGGGGATAACGCAGGAAAGAACATGTGAGCAAAAGGCCAGCAAAAGGCCAGGAACCGTAA
AAAGGCCGCGTTGCTGGCGTTTTTCCATAGGCTCCGCCCCCCTGACGAGCATCACAAAAATCGACGCTCA
AGTCAGAGGTGGCGAAACCCGACAGGACTATAAAGATACCAGGCGTTTCCCCCTGGAAGCTCCCTCGTGC
GCTCTCCTGTTCCGACCCTGCCGCTTACCGGATACCTGTCCGCCTTTCTCCCTTCGGGAAGCGTGGCGCT
TTCTCATAGCTCACGCTGTAGGTATCTCAGTTCGGTGTAGGTCGTTCGCTCCAAGCTGGGCTGTGTGCAC
GAACCCCCCGTTCAGCCCGACCGCTGCGCCTTATCCGGTAACTATCGTCTTGAGTCCAACCCGGTAAGAC
ACGACTTATCGCCACTGGCAGCAGCCACTGGTAACAGGATTAGCAGAGCGAGGTATGTAGGCGGTGCTAC
AGAGTTCTTGAAGTGGTGGCCTAACTACGGCTACACTAGAAGAACAGTATTTGGTATCTGCGCTCTGCTG
AAGCCAGTTACCTTCGGAAAAAGAGTTGGTAGCTCTTGATCCGGCAAACAAACCACCGCTGGTAGCGGTG
GTTTTTTTGTTTGCAAGCAGCAGATTACGCGCAGAAAAAAAGGATCTCAAGAAGATCCTTTGATCTTTTC
TACGGGGTCTGACGCTCAGTGGAACGAAAACTCACGTTAAGGGATTTTGGTCATGAGATTATCAAAAAGG
ATCTTCACCTAGATCCTTTTAAATTAAAAATGAAGTTTTAAATCAATCTAAAGTATATATGAGTAAACTT
GGTCTGACAGTTACCAATGCTTAATCAGTGAGGCACCTATCTCAGCGATCTGTCTATTTCGTTCATCCAT
AGTTGCCTGACTCCCCGTCGTGTAGATAACTACGATACGGGAGGGCTTACCATCTGGCCCCAGTGCTGCA
ATGATACCGCGAGACCCACGCTCACCGGCTCCAGATTTATCAGCAATAAACCAGCCAGCCGGAAGGGCCG
AGCGCAGAAGTGGTCCTGCAACTTTATCCGCCTCCATCCAGTCTATTAATTGTTGCCGGGAAGCTAGAGT
AAGTAGTTCGCCAGTTAATAGTTTGCGCAACGTTGTTGCCATTGCTACAGGCATCGTGGTGTCACGCTCG
TCGTTTGGTATGGCTTCATTCAGCTCCGGTTCCCAACGATCAAGGCGAGTTACATGATCCCCCATGTTGT
GCAAAAAAGCGGTTAGCTCCTTCGGTCCTCCGATCGTTGTCAGAAGTAAGTTGGCCGCAGTGTTATCACT
CATGGTTATGGCAGCACTGCATAATTCTCTTACTGTCATGCCATCCGTAAGATGCTTTTCTGTGACTGGT
GAGTACTCAACCAAGTCATTCTGAGAATAGTGTATGCGGCGACCGAGTTGCTCTTGCCCGGCGTCAATAC
GGGATAATACCGCGCCACATAGCAGAACTTTAAAAGTGCTCATCATTGGAAAACGTTCTTCGGGGCGAAA
ACTCTCAAGGATCTTACCGCTGTTGAGATCCAGTTCGATGTAACCCACTCGTGCACCCAACTGATCTTCA
GCATCTTTTACTTTCACCAGCGTTTCTGGGTGAGCAAAAACAGGAAGGCAAAATGCCGCAAAAAAGGGAA
TAAGGGCGACACGGAAATGTTGAATACTCATACTCTTCCTTTTTCAATATTATTGAAGCATTTATCAGGG
TTATTGTCTCATGAGCGGATACATATTTGAATGTATTTAGAAAAATAAACAAATAGGGGTTCCGCGCACA
TTTCCCCGAAAAGTGCCACCTGACGTCGACGGATCGGGAGATCTCCCGATCCCCTATGGTGCACTCTCAG
TACAATCTGCTCTGATGCCGCATAGTTAAGCCAGTATCTGCTCCCTGCTTGTGTGTTGGAGGTCGCTGAG
TAGTGCGCGAGCAAAATTTAAGCTACAACAAGGCAAGGCTTGACCGACAATTGCATGAAGAATCTGCTTA
GGGTTAGGCGTTTTGCGCTGCTTCGCGATGTACGGGCCAGATATACGCGTT
