>Addgene plasmid #139836 | dRED | depositor partial sequence | sequence record 270660 | sequence of dRED including the cloning restriction enzymes NotI (5') and XbaI (3')
GCGGCCGCGCCACCATGAGCTGGTTTCTGTTCCTGGCCCACAGAGTCGCCTTGGCCGCCTTGCCCTGCCG
CCGCGGCTCTCGCAGGTTCGGGATGTTCTATGCCGTGAGGAGGGGCCGCAAGACCGGGGTCTTTCTGACC
TGGAATGAGTGCAGAGCACAGGTGGACCGGTTTCCTGCTGCCAGATTTAAGAAGTTTGCCACAGAGGATG
AGGCCAGGGCCTTTGTCAGGAAATCTGCAAGCCCGGAAGTTTCAGAAGGGCATGAAAATCAACATGGACA
AGAATCGGAGGCGAAAGCCAGCAAGCGACTCCGTGAGCCACTGGATGGAGATGGACATGAAAGCGCAGAG
CCGTATGCAAAGCACATGAAGCCGAGCGTGGAGCCGGCGCCTCCAGTTAGCAGAGACACGTTTTCCTACA
TGGGAGACTTCGTCGTCGTCTACACTGATGGCTGCTGCTCCAGTAATGGGCGTAGAAGGCCGCGAGCAGG
AATCGGCGTTTACTGGGGGCCGGGCCATCCTTTAAATGTAGGCATTAGACTTCCTGGGCGGCAGACAAAC
CAAAGAGCGGAAATTCATGCAGCCTGCAAAGCCATTGAACAAGCAAAGACTCAAAACATCAATAAACTGG
TTCTGTATACAAACAGTATGTTTACGATAAATGGTATAACTAACTGGGTTCAAGGTTGGAAGAAAAATGG
GTGGAAGACAAGTGCAGGGAAAGAGGTGATCAACAAAGAGGACTTTGTGGCACTGGAGAGGCTTACCCAG
GGGATGGACATTCAGTGGATGCATGTTCCTGGTCATTCGGGATTTATAGGCAATGAAGAAGCTGACAGAT
TAGCCAGAGAAGGAGCTAAACAATCGGAAGACGGAGGTGGATCTGGAGGTGGATCTGGAGGTGGATCTGG
AGGTGGATCTCCCAAGAAGAAGAGGAAGGTGGGAGGTTCTATGGTGAGCAAGGGCGAGGAGCTGTTCACC
GGGGTGGTGCCCATCCTGGTCGAGCTGGACGGCGACGTAAACGGCCACAAGTTCAGCGTGTCCGGCGAGG
GCGAGGGCGATGCCACCTACGGCAAGCTGACCCTGAAGTTCATCTGCACCACCGGCAAGCTGCCCGTGCC
CTGGCCCACCCTCGTGACCACCCTGACCTACGGCGTGCAGTGCTTCAGCCGCTACCCCGACCACATGAAG
CAGCACGACTTCTTCAAGTCCGCCATGCCCGAAGGCTACGTCCAGGAGCGCACCATCTTCTTCAAGGACG
ACGGCAACTACAAGACCCGCGCCGAGGTGAAGTTCGAGGGCGACACCCTGGTGAACCGCATCGAGCTGAA
GGGCATCGACTTCAAGGAGGACGGCAACATCCTGGGGCACAAGCTGGAGTACAACTACAACAGCCACAAC
GTCTATATCATGGCCGACAAGCAGAAGAACGGCATCAAGGTGAACTTCAAGATCCGCCACAACATCGAGG
ACGGCAGCGTGCAGCTCGCCGACCACTACCAGCAGAACACCCCCATCGGCGACGGCCCCGTGCTGCTGCC
CGACAACCACTACCTGAGCACCCAGTCCGCCCTGAGCAAAGACCCCAACGAGAAGCGCGATCACATGGTC
CTGCTGGAGTTCGTGACCGCCGCCGGGATCACTCTCGGCATGGACGAGCTGTACAAGGGAGGTGGATCTG
GAGGTGGATCTGGAGGTGGATCTGGAGGTGGATCTCCCAAGAAGAAGAGGAAGGTGGGAGGTTCTATGGA
TAAGAAATACTCAATAGGCTTAGCTATCGGCACAAATAGCGTCGGATGGGCGGTGATCACTGATGAATAT
AAGGTTCCGTCTAAAAAGTTCAAGGTTCTGGGAAATACAGACCGCCACAGTATCAAAAAAAATCTTATAG
GGGCTCTTTTATTTGACAGTGGAGAGACAGCGGAAGCGACTCGTCTCAAACGGACAGCTCGTAGAAGGTA
TACACGTCGGAAGAATCGTATTTGTTATCTACAGGAGATTTTTTCAAATGAGATGGCGAAAGTAGATGAT
AGTTTCTTTCATCGACTTGAAGAGTCTTTTTTGGTGGAAGAAGACAAGAAGCATGAACGTCATCCTATTT
TTGGAAATATAGTAGATGAAGTTGCTTATCATGAGAAATATCCAACTATCTATCATCTGCGAAAAAAATT
GGTAGATTCTACTGATAAAGCGGATTTGCGCTTAATCTATTTGGCCTTAGCGCATATGATTAAGTTTCGT
GGTCATTTTTTGATTGAGGGAGATTTAAATCCTGATAATAGTGATGTGGACAAACTATTTATCCAGTTGG
TACAAACCTACAATCAATTATTTGAAGAAAACCCTATTAACGCAAGTGGAGTAGATGCTAAAGCGATTCT
TTCTGCACGATTGAGTAAATCAAGACGATTAGAAAATCTCATTGCTCAGCTCCCCGGTGAGAAGAAAAAT
GGCTTATTTGGGAATCTCATTGCTTTGTCATTGGGTTTGACCCCTAATTTTAAATCAAATTTTGATTTGG
CAGAAGATGCTAAATTACAGCTTTCAAAAGATACTTACGATGATGATTTAGATAATTTATTGGCGCAAAT
TGGAGATCAATATGCTGATTTGTTTTTGGCAGCTAAGAATTTATCAGATGCTATTTTACTTTCAGATATC
CTAAGAGTAAATACTGAAATAACTAAGGCTCCCCTATCAGCTTCAATGATTAAACGCTACGATGAACATC
ATCAAGACTTGACTCTTTTAAAAGCTTTAGTTCGACAACAACTTCCAGAAAAGTATAAAGAAATCTTTTT
TGATCAATCAAAAAACGGATATGCAGGTTATATTGATGGGGGAGCTAGCCAAGAAGAATTTTATAAATTT
ATCAAACCAATTTTAGAAAAAATGGATGGTACTGAGGAATTATTGGTGAAACTAAATCGTGAAGATTTGC
TGCGCAAGCAACGGACCTTTGACAACGGCTCTATTCCCCATCAAATTCACTTGGGTGAGCTGCATGCTAT
TTTGAGAAGACAAGAAGACTTTTATCCATTTTTAAAAGACAATCGTGAGAAGATTGAAAAAATCTTGACT
TTTCGAATTCCTTATTATGTTGGTCCATTGGCGCGTGGCAATAGTCGTTTTGCATGGATGACTCGGAAGT
CTGAAGAAACAATTACCCCATGGAATTTTGAAGAAGTTGTCGATAAAGGTGCTTCAGCTCAATCATTTAT
TGAACGCATGACAAACTTTGATAAAAATCTTCCAAATGAAAAAGTACTACCAAAACATAGTTTGCTTTAT
GAGTATTTTACGGTTTATAACGAATTGACAAAGGTCAAATATGTTACTGAAGGAATGCGAAAACCAGCAT
TTCTTTCAGGTGAACAGAAGAAAGCCATTGTTGATTTACTCTTCAAAACAAATCGAAAAGTAACCGTTAA
GCAATTAAAAGAAGATTATTTCAAAAAAATAGAATGTTTTGATAGTGTTGAAATTTCAGGAGTTGAAGAT
AGATTTAATGCTTCATTAGGTACCTACCATGATTTGCTAAAAATTATTAAAGATAAAGATTTTTTGGATA
ATGAAGAAAATGAAGATATCTTAGAGGATATTGTTTTAACATTGACCTTATTTGAAGATAGGGAGATGAT
TGAGGAAAGACTTAAAACATATGCTCACCTCTTTGATGATAAGGTGATGAAACAGCTTAAACGTCGCCGT
TATACTGGTTGGGGACGTTTGTCTCGAAAATTGATTAATGGTATTAGGGATAAGCAATCTGGCAAAACAA
TATTAGATTTTTTGAAATCAGATGGTTTTGCCAATCGCAATTTTATGCAGCTGATCCATGATGATAGTTT
GACATTTAAAGAAGACATTCAAAAAGCACAAGTGTCTGGACAAGGCGATAGTTTACATGAACATATTGCA
AATTTAGCTGGTAGCCCTGCTATTAAAAAAGGTATTTTACAGACTGTAAAAGTTGTTGATGAATTGGTCA
AAGTAATGGGGCGGCATAAGCCAGAAAATATCGTTATTGAAATGGCACGTGAAAATCAGACAACTCAAAA
GGGCCAGAAAAATTCGCGAGAGCGTATGAAACGAATCGAAGAAGGTATCAAAGAATTAGGAAGTCAGATT
CTTAAAGAGCATCCTGTTGAAAATACTCAATTGCAAAATGAAAAGCTCTATCTCTATTATCTCCAAAATG
GAAGAGACATGTATGTGGACCAAGAATTAGATATTAATCGTTTAAGTGATTATGATGTCGATGCCATTGT
TCCACAAAGTTTCCTTAAAGACGATTCAATAGACAATAAGGTCTTAACGCGTTCTGATAAAAATCGTGGT
AAATCGGATAACGTTCCAAGTGAAGAAGTAGTCAAAAAGATGAAAAACTATTGGAGACAACTTCTAAACG
CCAAGTTAATCACTCAACGTAAGTTTGATAATTTAACGAAAGCTGAACGTGGAGGTTTGAGTGAACTTGA
TAAAGCTGGTTTTATCAAACGCCAATTGGTTGAAACTCGCCAAATCACTAAGCATGTGGCACAAATTTTG
GATAGTCGCATGAATACTAAATACGATGAAAATGATAAACTTATTCGAGAGGTTAAAGTGATTACCTTAA
AATCTAAATTAGTTTCTGACTTCCGAAAAGATTTCCAATTCTATAAAGTACGTGAGATTAACAATTACCA
TCATGCCCATGATGCGTATCTAAATGCCGTCGTTGGAACTGCTTTGATTAAGAAATATCCAAAACTTGAA
TCGGAGTTTGTCTATGGTGATTATAAAGTTTATGATGTTCGTAAAATGATTGCTAAGTCTGAGCAAGAAA
TAGGCAAAGCAACCGCAAAATATTTCTTTTACTCTAATATCATGAACTTCTTCAAAACAGAAATTACACT
TGCAAATGGAGAGATTCGCAAACGCCCTCTAATCGAAACTAATGGGGAAACTGGAGAAATTGTCTGGGAT
AAAGGGCGAGATTTTGCCACAGTGCGCAAAGTATTGTCCATGCCCCAAGTCAATATTGTCAAGAAAACAG
AAGTACAGACAGGCGGATTCTCCAAGGAGTCAATTTTACCAAAAAGAAATTCGGACAAGCTTATTGCTCG
TAAAAAAGACTGGGATCCAAAAAAATATGGTGGTTTTGATAGTCCAACGGTAGCTTATTCAGTCCTAGTG
GTTGCTAAGGTGGAAAAAGGGAAATCGAAGAAGTTAAAATCCGTTAAAGAGTTACTAGGGATCACAATTA
TGGAAAGAAGTTCCTTTGAAAAAAATCCGATTGACTTTTTAGAAGCTAAAGGATATAAGGAAGTTAAAAA
AGACTTAATCATTAAACTACCTAAATATAGTCTTTTTGAGTTAGAAAACGGTCGTAAACGGATGCTGGCT
AGTGCCGGAGAATTACAAAAAGGAAATGAGCTGGCTCTGCCAAGCAAATATGTGAATTTTTTATATTTAG
CTAGTCATTATGAAAAGTTGAAGGGTAGTCCAGAAGATAACGAACAAAAACAATTGTTTGTGGAGCAGCA
TAAGCATTATTTAGATGAGATTATTGAGCAAATCAGTGAATTTTCTAAGCGTGTTATTTTAGCAGATGCC
AATTTAGATAAAGTTCTTAGTGCATATAACAAACATAGAGACAAACCAATACGTGAACAAGCAGAAAATA
TTATTCATTTATTTACGTTGACGAATCTTGGAGCTCCCGCTGCTTTTAAATATTTTGATACAACAATTGA
TCGTAAACGATATACGTCTACAAAAGAAGTTTTAGATGCCACTCTTATCCATCAATCCATCACTGGTCTT
TATGAAACACGCATTGATTTGAGTCAGCTAGGAGGTGACTGAGTCTAGA
